Addgene plasmid #48437: pFUSB4_CACC
Depositing lab: Stephen Ekker. Depositing organization: Mayo Foundation for Medical Education and Research. Publication: High Efficiency In Vivo Genome Engineering with a Simplified 15-RVD GoldyTALEN Design. Ma AC, Lee HB, Clark KJ, Ekker SC. PLoS One. 2013 May 29;8(5):e65259. doi: 10.1371/journal.pone.0065259. Print 2013. PubMed 23734242.
Backbone
  Vector backbone: pFUS_B4
  Vector type: Mammalian Expression, TALEN
Growth in bacteria
  Bacterial resistance: Spectinomycin, 50 μg/mL
  Growth temperature: 37°C
  Growth strain: Top10
  Copy number: Unknown
Gene/Insert
  Gene/Insert name: RVD sequence: HD NI HD HD
  Species: Synthetic
  Cloning method: Unknown
  Sequencing primers: 5′ ttgatgcctggcagttccct; 3′ cgaaccgaacaggcttatgt
Terms and licenses: Academic/Nonprofit Terms; Industry Terms: Not Available to Industry
Depositor comments: Plasmid was created using Golden Gate cloning.
How to cite: pFUSB4_CACC was a gift from Stephen Ekker (Addgene plasmid # 48437 ; http://n2t.net/addgene:48437 ; RRID:Addgene_48437)
