[The description below was written by a language model from this plasmid's Addgene catalogue record and pLannotate feature annotations shown in this document.]
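Description:
pFUSB4_CACC is a small (about 2.9 kb) bacterial intermediate plasmid for modular TALEN assembly. It is built on the pFUS_B4 array backbone and carries a preassembled block of four synthetic TAL effector repeats. The repeat-variable diresidues are HD NI HD HD. Under the standard TALE code (HD for cytosine, NI for adenine) they specify the DNA bases C-A-C-C, which gives the plasmid its name. The depositor notes that it was made by Golden Gate cloning, the Type IIS restriction and ligation method used to join individual repeat modules in a defined order.

The catalogue lists the vector type as mammalian expression/TALEN, but the annotated features show only bacterial maintenance elements and no eukaryotic promoter or nuclease domain. On its own it therefore appears to be a cloning intermediate rather than an expression construct. It replicates from a high-copy ColE1/pUC-type origin and is selected with spectinomycin through the aadA (SmR) aminoglycoside adenylyltransferase gene. Fragments of a class 1 integron Pc promoter and of a gentamicin acetyltransferase gene lie upstream of aadA and are probably remnants of the resistance cassette's origin. Residual lacZα and lacI fragments and the rrnB T1 and T2 terminators are also present. The short lacZα remnant is consistent with the repeat array having replaced a blue/white screening cassette. The annotation software did not label the TAL repeat array itself, which presumably lies in the unannotated region near the start of the sequence.

The associated work describes a simplified 15-RVD GoldyTALEN design for in vivo genome engineering. Premade four-repeat blocks like this one would typically be combined with other repeat arrays in a second Golden Gate step into a final TALEN scaffold, which shortens the assembly of custom nucleases.
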