Features (pLannotate 1.2.2; 8 found; start..end, strand, type, name):
      3..39      -  CDS            lacZα (fragment): LacZα fragment of β-galactosidase; lacZ fragment
    596..619     +  promoter       Pc promoter (fragment): intI1 (promoter lies within the coding sequence); class 1 integron promoter
    795..851     +  CDS            GmR (fragment): gentamycin acetyltransferase; aacC1; confers resistance to gentamycin
    858..1649    +  CDS            SmR: aminoglycoside adenylyltransferase (Murphy, 1985); aadA; confers resistance to spectinomycin and streptomycin
   1742..2330    +  rep_origin     ori: high-copy-number ColE1/pMB1/pBR322/pUC origin of replication
   2513..2605    +  CDS            lacI (fragment): lac repressor; lacI; The lac repressor binds to the lac operator to inhibit transcription in E. coli. This inhibition can be relieved by adding lactose or isopropyl-β-D-thiogalactopyranoside (IPTG).
   2660..2687    -  terminator     rrnB T2 terminator: transcription terminator T2 from the E. coli rrnB gene
   2819..2862    +  terminator     rrnB T1 terminator: Escherichia coli rrnB; transcription terminator T1 from the E. coli rrnB gene
>Addgene plasmid #48437 | pFUSB4_CACC | depositor full sequence | sequence record 70137 | Full Sequence
ATGTTTTCCCAGTCACGACGTTGTAAAACGACGGCCAGTCTTAAGCGTCTCATGGCCTGACCCCGGACCA
AGTGGTGGCCTATCGCCAGCCACGATGGCGGCAAGCAAGCGCTCGAAACGGTGCAGCGGCTGTTGCCGGT
GCTGTGCCAGGACCATGGCCTGACCCCGGACCAAGTGGTGGCTATCGCCAGCAACATTGGCGGCAAGCAA
GCGCTCGAAACGGTGCAGCGGCTGTTGCCGGTGCTGTGCCAGGACCATGGCCTGACTCCGGACCAAGTGG
TGGCTATCGCCAGCCACGATGGCGGCAAGCAAGCGCTCGAAACGGTGCAGCGGCTGTTGCCGGTGCTGTG
CCAGGACCATGGCCTGACTCCGGACCAAGTGGTGGCTATCGCCAGCCACGATGGCGGCAAGCAAGCGCTC
GAAACGGTGCAGCGGCTGTTGCCGGTGCTGTGCCAGGACCATGGCCTGACCCCGGACCAAGTGGTGGCTA
TCGAGACGTCTAGACCAGCCAGGACAGAAATGCCTCGACTTCGCTGCTACCCAAGGTTGCCGGGTGACGC
ACACCGTGGAAACGGATGAAGGCACGAACCCAGTGGACATAAGCCTGTTCGGTTCGTAAGCTGTAATGCA
AGTAGCGTATGCGCTCACGCAACTGGTCCAGAACCTTGACCGAACGCAGCGGTGGTAACGGCGCAGTGGC
GGTTTTCATGGCTTGTTATGACTGTTTTTTTGGGGTACAGTCTATGCCTCGGGCATCCAAGCAGCAAGCG
CGTTACGCCGTGGGTCGATGTTTGATGTTATGGAGCAGCAACGATGTTACGCAGCAGGGCAGTCGCCCTA
AAACAAAGTTAAACATTATGAGGGAAGCGGTGATCGCCGAAGTATCGACTCAACTATCAGAGGTAGTTGG
CGTCATCGAGCGCCATCTCGAACCGACGTTGCTGGCCGTACATTTGTACGGCTCCGCAGTGGATGGCGGC
CTGAAGCCACACAGTGATATTGATTTGCTGGTTACGGTGACCGTAAGGCTTGATGAAACAACGCGGCGAG
CTTTGATCAACGACCTTTTGGAAACTTCGGCTTCCCCTGGAGAGAGCGAGATTCTCCGCGCTGTAGAAGT
CACCATTGTTGTGCACGACGACATCATTCCGTGGCGTTATCCAGCTAAGCGCGAACTGCAATTTGGAGAA
TGGCAGCGCAATGACATTCTTGCAGGTATCTTCGAGCCAGCCACGATCGACATTGATCTGGCTATCTTGC
TGACAAAAGCAAGAGAACATAGCGTTGCCTTGGTAGGTCCAGCGGCGGAGGAACTCTTTGATCCGGTTCC
TGAACAGGATCTATTTGAGGCGCTAAATGAAACCTTAACGCTATGGAACTCGCCGCCCGACTGGGCTGGC
GATGAGCGAAATGTAGTGCTTACGTTGTCCCGCATTTGGTACAGCGCAGTAACCGGCAAAATCGCGCCGA
AGGATGTCGCTGCCGACTGGGCAATGGAGCGCCTGCCGGCCCAGTATCAGCCCGTCATACTTGAAGCTAG
ACAGGCTTATCTTGGACAAGAAGAAGATCGCTTGGCCTCGCGCGCAGATCAGTTGGAAGAATTTGTCCAC
TACGTGAAAGGCGAGATCACCAAGGTAGTCGGCAAATAACCCTCGAGCCACCCATGACCAAAATCCCTTA
ACGTGAGTTACGCGTCGTTCCACTGAGCGTCAGACCCCGTAGAAAAGATCAAAGGATCTTCTTGAGATCC
TTTTTTTCTGCGCGTAATCTGCTGCTTGCAAACAAAAAAACCACCGCTACCAGCGGTGGTTTGTTTGCCG
GATCAAGAGCTACCAACTCTTTTTCCGAAGGTAACTGGCTTCAGCAGAGCGCAGATACCAAATACTGTCC
TTCTAGTGTAGCCGTAGTTAGGCCACCACTTCAAGAACTCTGTAGCACCGCCTACATACCTCGCTCTGCT
AATCCTGTTACCAGTGGCTGCTGCCAGTGGCGATAAGTCGTGTCTTACCGGGTTGGACTCAAGACGATAG
TTACCGGATAAGGCGCAGCGGTCGGGCTGAACGGGGGGTTCGTGCACACAGCCCAGCTTGGAGCGAACGA
CCTACACCGAACTGAGATACCTACAGCGTGAGCATTGAGAAAGCGCCACGCTTCCCGAAGGGAGAAAGGC
GGACAGGTATCCGGTAAGCGGCAGGGTCGGAACAGGAGAGCGCACGAGGGAGCTTCCAGGGGGAAACGCC
TGGTATCTTTATAGTCCTGTCGGGTTTCGCCACCTCTGACTTGAGCGTCGATTTTTGTGATGCTCGTCAG
GGGGGCGGAGCCTATGGAAAAACGCCAGCAACGCGGCCTTTTTACGGTTCCTGGCCTTTTGCTGGCCTTT
TGCTCACATGTTCTTTCCTGCGTTATCCCCTGATTCTGTGGATAACCGTATTACCGCCTTTGAGTGAGCT
GATACCGCTCGCCGCAGCCGAACGACCGAGCGCAGCGAGTCAGTGAGCGAGGAAGCGGAAGAGCGCCCAA
TACGCAAACCGCCTCTCCCCGCGCGTTGGCCGATTCATTAATGCAGCTGGCACGACAGGTTTCCCGACTG
GAAAGCGGGCAGTGAGCGCAACGCAATTAATACGCGTACCGCTAGCCAGGAAGAGTTTGTAGAAACGCAA
AAAGGCCATCCGTCAGGATGGCCTTCTGCTTAGTTTGATGCCTGGCAGTTTATGGCGGGCGTCCTGCCCG
CCACCCTCCGGGCCGTTGCTTCACAACGTTCAAATCCGCTCCCGGCGGATTTGTCCTACTCAGGAGAGCG
TTCACCGACAAACAACAGATAAAACGAAAGGCCCAGTCTTCCGACTGAGCCTTTCGTTTTATTTGATGCC
TGGCAGTTCCCTACTCTCGCGTTAACGCTAGCATGG
