>Addgene plasmid #48437 | pFUSB4_CACC | addgene partial sequence | sequence record 70796 | pCR8_F1 5'-ttgatgcctggcagttccct-3'
TCACGACGTTGTAAAACGACGGCCAGTCTTAAGCGTCTCATGGCCTGACCCCGGACCAAGTGGTGGCTAT
CGCCAGCCACGATGGCGGCAAGCAAGCGCTCGAAACGGTGCAGCGGCTGTTGCCGGTGCTGTGCCAGGAC
CATGGCCTGACCCCGGACCAAGTGGTGGCTATCGCCAGCAACATTGGCGGCAAGCAAGCGCTCGAAACGG
TGCAGCGGCTGTTGCCGGTGCTGTGCCAGGACCATGGCCTGACTCCGGACCAAGTGGTGGCTATCGCCAG
CCACGATGGCGGCAAGCAAGCGCTCGAAACGGTGCAGCGGCTGTTGCCGGTGCTGTGCCAGGACCATGGC
CTGACTCCGGACCAAGTGGTGGCTATCGCCAGCCACGATGGCGGCAAGCAAGCGCTCGAAACGGTGCAGC
GGCTGTTGCCGGTGCTGTGCCAGGACCATGGCCTGACCCCGGACCAAGTGGTGGCTATCGAGACGTCTAG
ACCAGCCAGGACAGAAATGCCTCGACTTCGCTGCTACCCAAGGTTGCCGGGTGACGCACACCGTGGAAAC
GGATGAAGGCACGAACCCAGTGGACATAAGCCTGTTCGGTTCGTAAGCTGTAATGCAAGTAGCGTATGCG
CTCACGCAACTGGTCCAGAACCTTGACCGAACGCAGCGGTGGTAACGGCGCAGTGGCGGTTTTCATGGCT
TGTTATGACTGTTTTTTTGGGGTACAGTCTATGCCTCGGGCATCCAAGCAGCAAGCGCGTTACGCCGTGG
GTCGATGTTTGATGTTATGGAGCAGCAACGATGTTACGCAGCAGGGCAGTCGCCCTAAAACAAAGTTAAA
CATTATGA
